>Addgene plasmid #229292 | pXTK055 [Con-Pro_rpsM-Xantho_PartType8] | addgene full sequence | sequence record 464683 | Addgene NGS Result
TTGAGATCCTTTTTTTCTGCGCGTAATCTGCTGCTTGCAAACAAAAAAACCACCGCTACCAGCGGTGGTT
TGTTTGCCGGATCAAGAGCTACCAACTCTTTTTCCGAAGGTAACTGGCTTCAGCAGAGCGCAGATACCAA
ATACTGTTCTTCTAGTGTAGCCGTAGTTAGGCCACCACTTCAAGAACTCTGTAGCACCGCCTACATACCT
CGCTCTGCTAATCCTGTTACCAGTGGCTGCTGCCAGTGGCGATAAGTCGTGTCTTACCGGGTTGGACTCA
AGACGATAGTTACCGGATAAGGCGCAGCGGTCGGGCTGAACGGGGGGTTCGTGCACACAGCCCAGCTTGG
AGCGAACGACCTACACCGAACTGAGATACCTACAGCGTGAGCTATGAGAAAGCGCCACGCTTCCCGAAGG
GAGAAAGGCGGACAGGTATCCGGTAAGCGGCAGGGTCGGAACAGGAGAGCGCACGAGGGAGCTTCCAGGG
GGAAACGCCTGGTATCTTTATAGTCCTGTCGGGTTTCGCCACCTCTGACTTGAGCGTCGATTTTTGTGAT
GCTCGTCAGGGGGGCGGAGCCTATGGAAAAACGCCAGCAACGCGAGTCGGTCTCTGCTGAGGCGACGGAG
CAGCTTTACGCGCTGGTGAGGCGCTGATCCCTCTCGCCCTTGACCCATCACGGAATCTCCGCTATGGGCA
CTCCCTCGCTTCGGAACAGGTGCCGTTCGGTCCACCCGAAAGGGTCGGGCAGGGCGGTGGCTTTGTCGTA
TCCGGGGCAGCATTCGTCAAGATCCCGCAGGGGCCGGCCTCCACCGGACGCGGGGACAACAACCGGCCAG
CCGCCTTCGGGCGCAGGCCCACATGGAGAGCGCAAATGTGAGACCAGAGTAGCCCGCCTAATGAGCGGGC
TTTTTTTTAATTCCCCTATTTGTTTATTTTTCTAAATACATTCAAATATGTATCCGCTCATGAGACAATA
ACCCTGATAAATGCTTCAATAATATTGAAAAAGGAAGAGTATGAGCATTCAGCATTTTCGTGTGGCGCTG
ATTCCGTTTTTTGCGGCGTTTTGCCTGCCGGTGTTTGCGCATCCGGAAACCCTGGTGAAAGTGAAAGATG
CGGAAGATCAACTGGGTGCGCGCGTGGGCTATATTGAACTGGATCTGAACAGCGGCAAAATTCTGGAATC
TTTTCGTCCGGAAGAACGTTTTCCGATGATGAGCACCTTTAAAGTGCTGCTGTGCGGTGCGGTTCTGAGC
CGTGTGGATGCGGGCCAGGAACAACTGGGCCGTCGTATTCATTATAGCCAGAACGATCTGGTGGAATATA
GCCCGGTGACCGAAAAACATCTGACCGATGGCATGACCGTGCGTGAACTGTGCAGCGCGGCGATTACCAT
GAGCGATAACACCGCGGCGAACCTGCTGCTGACGACCATTGGCGGTCCGAAAGAACTGACCGCGTTTCTG
CATAACATGGGCGATCATGTGACCCGTCTGGATCGTTGGGAACCGGAACTGAACGAAGCGATTCCGAACG
ATGAACGTGATACCACCATGCCGGCAGCAATGGCGACCACCCTGCGTAAACTGCTGACGGGTGAGCTGCT
GACCCTGGCAAGCCGCCAGCAACTGATTGATTGGATGGAAGCGGATAAAGTGGCGGGTCCGCTGCTGCGT
AGCGCGCTGCCGGCTGGCTGGTTTATTGCGGATAAAAGCGGTGCGGGCGAACGTGGCAGCCGTGGCATTA
TTGCGGCGCTGGGCCCGGATGGTAAACCGAGCCGTATTGTGGTGATTTATACCACCGGCAGCCAGGCGAC
GATGGATGAACGTAACCGTCAGATTGCGGAAATTGGCGCGAGCCTGATTAAACATTGGTAAACCGATACA
ATTAAAGGCTCCTTTTGGAGCCTTTTTTTTTGGACGACCCTTGTCAGATCAAAGGATCTTC
Features (pLannotate 1.2.2; 4 found; start..end, strand, type, name):
      1..589     +  rep_origin     ori: high-copy-number ColE1/pMB1/pBR322/pUC origin of replication
    929..1020    +  promoter       AmpR promoter: bla
   1021..1878    +  CDS            bla: BLAT_ECOLX - Experimental evidence at protein level: Swiss-Prot protein existence level 1. TEM-type are the most prevalent beta-lactamases in enterobacteria; they hydrolyze the beta-lactam bond in susceptible beta-lactam antibiotics, thus conferring resistance to penicillins and cephalosporins. TEM-3 and TEM-4 are capable of hydrolyzing cefotaxime and ceftazidime. TEM-5 is capable of hydrolyzing ceftazidime. TEM-6 is capable of hydrolyzing ceftazidime and aztreonam. TEM-8/CAZ-2, TEM- 16/CAZ-7 and TEM-24/CAZ-6 are markedly active against ceftazidime. IRT- 4 shows resistance to beta-lactamase in
   1885..1924    +  terminator     fd terminator: central terminator from bacteriophage fd (Otsuka and Kunisawa, 1982)
