[The description below was written by a language model from this plasmid's Addgene catalogue record and pLannotate feature annotations shown in this document.]
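Description:
pXTK055 [Con-Pro_rpsM-Xantho_PartType8] is a small (about 1.95 kb) Golden Gate part plasmid from the XanthoMoClo modular cloning toolkit, which was built for genetic engineering of the genera Xanthobacter and Roseixanthobacter. It sits on the pXTK backbone and is catalogued as a bacterial expression vector, although it functions as a storage and donor plasmid for a single standardised part rather than as an expression construct in its own right. It is maintained in E. coli under ampicillin selection. The annotated backbone consists of a ColE1/pMB1-family origin of replication, the bla promoter driving the TEM beta-lactamase coding sequence, and a bacteriophage fd terminator just downstream of the resistance gene. The catalogue entry lists the plasmid as low copy, whereas the automated annotation labels the origin as a high-copy ColE1/pUC type; the record does not resolve this difference.

The payload is the promoter of rpsM, a ribosomal protein gene, taken from Xanthobacter flavus GJ10 and described as a constitutive promoter formatted as a "Part Type 8" module in the toolkit's assembly scheme. The feature table does not annotate the promoter itself. The only sizeable unannotated stretch lies between the origin and the AmpR promoter, so the part and its flanking assembly sites presumably reside there, but the record confirms neither this nor the identity of the Type IIS enzyme sites and overhangs. In use, the promoter part would be released and joined with other toolkit parts in hierarchical Golden Gate assemblies. What the Type 8 position does within an assembled vector is not stated in the record.
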