Addgene plasmid #229292: pXTK055 [Con-Pro_rpsM-Xantho_PartType8]
Purpose: XanthoMoClo Golden Gate Part Plasmid for cloning, contains Constitutive-Promoter_rpsM-Xantho_PartType8
Depositing lab: Michael Springer. Depositing organization: Harvard Medical School. Publication: XanthoMoClo horizontal line A Robust Modular Cloning Genetic Toolkit for the Genera Xanthobacter and Roseixanthobacter. Soltysiak MPM, Ory ALH, Lee AD, Christophersen CE, Jalihal AP, Springer M. ACS Synth Biol. 2025 Apr 18;14(4):1173-1190. doi: 10.1021/acssynbio.4c00806. Epub 2025 Mar 13. PubMed 40080684.
Backbone
  Vector backbone: pXTK
  Vector type: Bacterial Expression
Growth in bacteria
  Bacterial resistance: Ampicillin, 100 μg/mL
  Growth temperature: 37°C
  Growth strain: DH5alpha
  Copy number: Low Copy
Gene/Insert
  Gene/Insert name: rpsM Promoter (Xanthobacter flavus GJ10) (alt name: Constitutive-Promoter_rpsM-Xantho_PartType8)
  Species: Xanthobacter flavus GJ10
  Cloning method: Restriction Enzyme; 5′ cloning site unknown (unknown if destroyed)
Terms and licenses: Academic/Nonprofit Terms; Industry Terms: Not Available to Industry
How to cite: pXTK055 [Con-Pro_rpsM-Xantho_PartType8] was a gift from Michael Springer (Addgene plasmid # 229292 ; http://n2t.net/addgene:229292 ; RRID:Addgene_229292)
